>Addgene plasmid #157477 | pD649-HAsp-FCRL3-COMP5AP-AviTag-9xHis | addgene full sequence | sequence record 401507 | Addgene NGS Result
TTTCAATATTATTGAAGCATTTATCAGGGTTATTGTCTCATGAGCGGATACATATTTGAATGTATTTAGA
AAAATAAACAAATAGGGGTCAGTGTTACAACCAATTAACCAATTCTGAACATTATCGCGAGCCCATTTAT
ACCTGAATATGGCTCATAACACCCCTTGCTCATGACCAAAATCCCTTAACGTGAGTTACGCGCGCGTCGT
TCCACTGAGCGTCAGACCCCGTAGAAAAGATCAAAGGATCTTCTTGAGATCCTTTTTTTCTGCGCGTAAT
CTGCTGCTTGCAAACAAAAAAACCACCGCTACCAGCGGTGGTTTGTTTGCCGGATCAAGAGCTACCAACT
CTTTTTCCGAAGGTAACTGGCTTCAGCAGAGCGCAGATACCAAATACTGTTCTTCTAGTGTAGCCGTAGT
TAGCCCACCACTTCAAGAACTCTGTAGCACCGCCTACATACCTCGCTCTGCTAATCCTGTTACCAGTGGC
TGCTGCCAGTGGCGATAAGTCGTGTCTTACCGGGTTGGACTCAAGACGATAGTTACCGGATAAGGCGCAG
CGGTCGGGCTGAACGGGGGGTTCGTGCACACAGCCCAGCTTGGAGCGAACGACCTACACCGAACTGAGAT
ACCTACAGCGTGAGCTATGAGAAAGCGCCACGCTTCCCGAAGGGAGAAAGGCGGACAGGTATCCGGTAAG
CGGCAGGGTCGGAACAGGAGAGCGCACGAGGGAGCTTCCAGGGGGAAACGCCTGGTATCTTTATAGTCCT
GTCGGGTTTCGCCACCTCTGACTTGAGCGTCGATTTTTGTGATGCTCGTCAGGGGGGCGGAGCCTATGGA
AAAACGCCAGCAACGCGGCCTTTTTACGGTTCCTGGCCTTTTGCTGGCCTTTTGCTCACATGTTCTTTCC
TGCGTTATCCCCTGATTCTGTGGATAACCGTATTACCGCCTTTGAGTGAGCTGATACCGCTCGCCGCAGC
CGAACGACCGAGCGCAGCGAGTCAGTGAGCGAGGAAGCGGAAGGCGAGAGTAGGGAACTGCCAGGCATCA
AACTAAGCAGAAGGCCCCTGACGGATGGCCTTTTTGCGTTTCTACAAACTCTTTCTGTGTTGTAAAACGA
CGGCCAGTCTTAAGCTCGGGCCCCCTGGGCGGTTCTGATAACGAGTAATCGTTAATCCGCAAATAACGTA
AAAACCCGCTTCGGCGGGTTTTTTTATGGGGGGAGTTTAGGGAAAGAGCATTTGTCAGAATATTTAAGGG
CGCCTGTCACTTTGCTTGATATATGAGAATTATTTAACCTTATAAATGAGAAAAAAGCAACGCACTTTAA
ATAAGATACGTTGCTTTTTCGATTGATGAACACCTATAATTAAACTATTCATCTATTATTTATGATTTTT
TGTATATACAATATTTCTAGTTTGTTAAAGAGAATTAAGAAAATAAATCTCGAAAATAATAAAGGGAAAA
TCAGTTTTTGATATCAAAATTATACATGTCAACGATAATACAAAATATAATACAAACTATAAGATGTTAT
CAGTATTTATTATCATTTAGAATAAATTTTGTGTCGCCCTTAATTGTGAGCGGATAACAATTACGAGCTT
CATGCACAGTGGCGTTGACTCAATATTGGCCATTAGCCATATTATTCATTGGTTATATAGCATAAATCAA
TATTGGCTATTGGCCATTGCATACGTTGTATCTATATCATAATATGTACATTTATATTGGCTCATGTCCA
ATATGACCGCCATGTTGGCATTGATTATTGACTAGTTATTAATAGTAATCAATTACGGGGTCATTAGTTC
ATAGCCCATATATGGAGTTCCGCGTTACATAACTTACGGTAAATGGCCCGCCTGGCTGACCGCCCAACGA
CCCCCGCCCATTGACGTCAATAATGACGTATGTTCCCATAGTAACGCCAATAGGGACTTTCCATTGACGT
CAATGGGTGGAGTATTTACGGTAAACTGCCCACTTGGCAGTACATCAAGTGTATCATATGCCAAGTACGC
CCCCTATTGACGTCAATGACGGTAAATGGCCCGCCTGGCATTATGCCCAGTACATGACCTTATGGGACTT
TCCTACTTGGCAGTACATCTACGTATTAGTCATCGCTATTACCATGGTGATGCGGTTTTGGCAGTACATC
AATGGGCGTGGATAGCGGTTTGACTCACGGGGATTTCCAAGTCTCCACCCCATTGACGTCAATGGGAGTT
TGTTTTGGCACCAAAATCAACGGGACTTTCCAAAATGTCGTAACAACTCCGCCCCATTGACGCAAATGGG
CGGTAGGCGTGTACGGTGGGAGGTCTATATAAGCAGAGCTCGTTTAGTGAACCGTCAGATCGCCTGGAGA
CGCCATCCACGCTGTTTTGACCTCCATAGAAGACACCGGGACCGATCCAGCCTCCGCGGCCGGGAACGGT
GCATTGGAACGCGGATTCCCCGTGCCAAGAGTGACGTAAGTACCGCCTATAGAGTCTATAGGCCCACCCC
CTTGGCTTCGTTAGAACGCGGCTACAATTAATACATAACCTTATGTATCATACACATACGATTTAGGTGA
CACTATAGAATAACATCCACTTTGCCTTTCTCTCCACAGGTGTCCACTCCCAGGTCCAACTGCACCTCGG
TTCTATCGAAAACGCGCCTGCTAGCGCCACCATGAAGACCATCATTGCCCTGAGCTACATCTTCTGCCTG
GTGTTCGCTGCGGCCGCCGGTGTTGCTCCTAAAGCTGTTCTGCTGCTGAACCCTCCTTGGAGCACAGCCT
TTAAGGGCGAGAAGGTGGCCCTGATCTGTAGCTCTATCAGCCATTCTCTGGCCCAGGGCGACACCTACTG
GTATCACGATGAGAAGCTGCTGAAGATCAAGCACGACAAGATCCAGATCACCGAGCCTGGCAACTACCAG
TGCAAGACAAGAGGCAGCAGCCTGTCTGATGCCGTGCACGTGGAATTCAGCCCCGATTGGCTGATTCTGC
AGGCTCTGCACCCTGTGTTCGAGGGCGACAATGTGATCCTGAGATGCCAGGGCAAAGACAACAAGAACAC
CCACCAGAAGGTGTACTACAAGGACGGCAAGCAGCTGCCCAACAGCTACAACCTGGAAAAGATCACCGTG
AACAGCGTGTCCAGAGACAACAGCAAGTACCACTGCACCGCCTACCGGAAGTTCTACATCCTGGACATCG
AAGTGACCAGCAAGCCCCTGAACATCCAGGTGCAAGAGCTGTTTCTGCACCCCGTGCTGAGAGCCAGCAG
CTCTACACCTATTGAGGGCAGCCCTATGACACTGACCTGCGAGACACAGCTGAGCCCTCAAAGACCTGAC
GTCCAGCTGCAGTTCAGCCTGTTCAGAGATAGCCAGACACTCGGCCTCGGCTGGTCCAGATCTCCTAGAC
TGCAGATCCCTGCCATGTGGACAGAGGACAGCGGCTCTTATTGGTGCGAGGTGGAAACCGTGACACACAG
CATCAAGAAGCGGAGCCTGCGGAGCCAGATTAGAGTGCAGAGGGTGCCCGTGTCCAACGTGAACCTCGAA
ATCAGACCTACAGGCGGCCAGCTGATCGAAGGCGAGAATATGGTGCTGATCTGCAGCGTGGCCCAAGGCT
CTGGCACCGTGACATTCTCTTGGCACAAAGAGGGCAGAGTCAGAAGCCTGGGCAGAAAGACACAGAGAAG
CCTGCTGGCCGAACTGCACGTGCTGACAGTGAAAGAAAGCGACGCCGGAAGGTACTACTGTGCCGCCGAT
AATGTGCACAGCCCCATCCTGAGCACATGGATCAGAGTGACCGTGCGCATCCCTGTGTCTCATCCTGTGC
TGACCTTCAGAGCCCCTAGAGCACACACAGTTGTGGGCGATCTGCTGGAACTGCACTGCGAGTCTCTGAG
AGGCAGCCCACCTATCCTGTACCGGTTCTACCACGAGGACGTGACCCTGGGCAATTCTTCTGCTCCTTCT
GGCGGAGGCGCCAGCTTCAATCTGTCTCTGACAGCCGAGCACAGCGGCAATTACAGCTGTGATGCTGATA
ACGGCCTGGGAGCCCAGCATTCTCATGGCGTTAGTCTGAGAGTGACAGTGCCTGTGTCCAGACCAGTGCT
GACATTGAGAGCACCTGGCGCTCAGGCCGTTGTTGGAGATCTGCTCGAGCTTCATTGCGAGAGCCTGAGG
GGCAGCTTCCCCATTCTGTACTGGTTTTATCATGAGGACGACACCCTGGGAAACATCAGCGCTCATAGCG
GAGGCGGAGCCTCTTTCAATCTGAGCCTGACAACAGAGCACTCCGGCAACTACTCTTGCGAGGCTGATAA
TGGACTCGGCGCTCAGCACAGCAAGGTGGTCACACTGAATGTGACCGGCACCTCCAGAAACCGGACAGGC
CTTACAGGCGCGCCGGAAGATCAAGTTGATCCAAGATTGATTGATGGCAAGGGCGGATCTCTGGAGGTGC
TGTTCCAGGGACCAGGCGGAAGCGGCAATCCCGGCGGCGATCTGGCCCCCCAGATGCTGCGCGAGCTGCA
GGAGACCAATGCCGCCCTGCAGGACGTGCGCGAGCTGCTGCGCCACCGCGTGAAGGAGATCACCTTCCTG
AAGAACACCGTGATGGAGTGCGACGCCTGCGGTATGCAGCCCTCTAGAGGCTCCGGCTCCATCATCCCAG
TTGAGGAGGAGAACCCGGACTTCTGGAACCGCGAGGCAGCCGAGGCCCTGGGTGCCGCCAAGAAGCTGCA
GCCTGCACAGACAGCCGCCAAGAACCTCATCATCTTCCTGGGCGATGGGATGGGGGTGTCTACGGTGACA
GCTGCCAGGATCCTAAAAGGGCAGAAGAAGGACAAACTGGGGCCTGAGATACCCCTGGCCATGGACCGCT
TCCCATATGTGGCTCTGTCCAAGACATACAATGTAGACAAACATGTGCCAGACAGTGGAGCCACAGCCAC
GGCCTACCTGTGCGGGGTCAAGGGCAACTTCCAGACCATTGGCTTGAGTGCAGCCGCCCGCTTTAACCAG
TGCAACACGACACGCGGCAACGAGGTCATCTCCGTGATGAATCGGGCCAAGAAAGCAGGGAAGTCAGTGG
GAGTGGTAACCACCACACGAGTGCAGCACGCCTCGCCAGCCGGCACCTACGCCCACACGGTGAACCGCAA
CTGGTACTCGGACGCCGACGTGCCTGCCTCGGCCCGCCAGGAGGGGTGCCAGGACATCGCTACGCAGCTC
ATCTCCAACATGGACATTGACGTGATCCTAGGTGGAGGCCGAAAGTACATGTTTCGCATGGGAACCCCAG
ACCCTGAGTACCCAGATGACTACAGCCAAGGTGGGACCAGGCTGGACGGGAAGAATCTGGTGCAGGAATG
GCTGGCGAAGCGCCAGGGTGCCCGGTATGTGTGGAACCGCACTGAGCTCATGCAGGCTTCCCTGGACCCG
TCTGTGACCCATCTCATGGGTCTCTTTGAGCCTGGAGACATGAAATACGAGATCCACCGAGACTCCACAC
TGGACCCCTCCCTGATGGAGATGACAGAGGCTGCCCTGCGCCTGCTGAGCAGGAACCCCCGCGGCTTCTT
CCTCTTCGTGGAGGGTGGTCGCATCGACCATGGTCATCATGAAAGCAGGGCTTACCGGGCACTGACTGAG
ACGATCATGTTCGACGACGCCATTGAGAGGGCGGGCCAGCTCACCAGCGAGGAGGACACGCTGAGCCTCG
TCACTGCCGACCACTCCCACGTCTTCTCCTTCGGAGGCTACCCCCTGCGAGGGAGCTCCATCTTCGGGCT
GGCCCCTGGCAAGGCCCGGGACAGGAAGGCCTACACGGTCCTCCTATACGGAAACGGTCCAGGCTATGTG
CTCAAGGACGGCGCCCGGCCGGATGTTACCGAGAGCGAGAGCGGGAGCCCCGAGTATCGGCAGCAGTCAG
CAGTGCCCCTGGACGAAGAGACCCACGCAGGCGAGGACGTGGCGGTGTTCGCGCGCGGCCCGCAGGCGCA
CCTGGTTCACGGCGTGCAGGAGCAGACCTTCATAGCGCACGTCATGGCCTTCGCCGCCTGCCTGGAGCCC
TACACCGCCTGCGACCTGGCGCCCCCCGCCGGCACCACCGACGCCGCGCACCCGGGTGGCGGAGGACTGA
ACGACATCTTCGAGGCTCAGAAAATCGAATGGCACGAACATCACCATCACCATCACCATCACCATTAAGG
CCGGCCTGTAGTCACTGGCACAACGCGTTACCCGGTAAGCCAATCGGGTATACACGGTCGTCATACTGCA
GACAGGGTTCTTCTACTTTGCAAGATAGTCTTGAGTAGTAAAATAAATAGATAGAGAAAATCAGCCTCGA
CTGTGCCTTCTAGTTGCCAGCCATCTGTTGTTTGCCCCTCCCCCGTGCCTTCCTTGACCCTGGAAGGTGC
CACTCCCACTGTCCTTTCCTAATAAAATGAGGAAATTGCATCACAACACTCAACCCTATCTCGGTCTATT
CTTTTGATTTATAAGGGATTTTGCCGATTTCGGCCTATTGGTTAAAAAATGAGCTGATTTAACAAAAATT
TAACGCGAATTAATTCTGTGGAATGTGTGTCAGTTAGGGTGTGGAAAGTCCCCAGGCTCCCCAGCAGGCA
GAAGTATGCAAAGCATGCATCTCAATTAGTCAGCAACCAGGTGTGGAAAGTCCCCAGGCTCCCCAGCAGG
CAGAAGTATGCAAAGCATGCATCTCAATTAGTCAGCAACCATAGTCCCGCCCCTAACTCCGCCCATCCCG
CCCCTAACTCCGCCCAGTTCCGCCCATTCTCCGCCCCATGGCTGACTAATTTTTTTTATTTATGCAGAGG
CCGAGGCCGCCTCTGCCTCTGAGCTATTCCAGAAGTAGTGAGGAGGCTTTTTTGGAGGCCTAGGCTTTTG
CAAAAAGCTCCCGGGAGCTTGTATATCCATTTTCGGATCTGATCAGCACGTGTTGACAATTAATCATCGG
CATAGTATATCGGCATAGTATAATACGACAAGGTGAGGAACTAAACCATGACCGAGTACAAGCCCACGGT
GCGCCTCGCCACCCGCGACGACGTCCCCAGGGCCGTACGCACCCTCGCCGCCGCGTTCGCCGACTACCCC
GCCACGCGCCACACCGTCGATCCGGACCGCCACATCGAGCGGGTCACCGAGCTGCAAGAACTCTTCCTCA
CGCGCGTCGGGCTCGACATCGGCAAGGTGTGGGTCGCGGACGACGGCGCCGCGGTGGCGGTCTGGACCAC
GCCGGAGAGCGTCGAAGCGGGGGCGGTGTTCGCCGAGATCGGCCCGCGCATGGCCGAGTTGAGCGGTTCC
CGGCTGGCCGCGCAGCAACAGATGGAAGGCCTCCTGGCGCCGCACCGGCCCAAGGAGCCCGCGTGGTTCC
TGGCCACCGTCGGCGTCTCGCCCGACCACCAGGGCAAGGGTCTGGGCAGCGCCGTCGTGCTCCCCGGAGT
GGAGGCGGCCGAGCGCGCCGGGGTGCCCGCCTTCCTGGAGACATCCGCGCCCCGCAACCTCCCCTTCTAC
GAGCGGCTCGGCTTCACCGTCACCGCCGACGTCGAGGTGCCCGAAGGACCGCGCACCTGGTGCATGACCC
GCAAGCCCGGTGCCTGACACGTGCTACGAGATTTCGATTCCACCGCCGCCTTCTATGAAAGGTTGGGCTT
CGGAATCGTTTTCCGGGACGCCGGCTGGATGATCCTCCAGCGCGGGGATCTCATGCTGGAGTTCTTCGCC
CACCCCAACTTGTTTATTGCAGCTTATAATGGTTACAAATAAAGCAATAGCATCACAAATTTCACAAATA
AAGCATTTTTTTCACTGCATTCTAGTTGTGGTTTGTCCAAACTCATCAATGTATCTTATCATGTCTGTAT
ACCGTCGACCTCTAGCTAGAGCTTGGCGTAATCATGGTCATTACCAATGCTTAATCAGTGAGGCACCTAT
CTCAGCGATCTGTCTATTTCGTTCATCCATAGTTGCCTGACTCCCCGTCGTGTAGATAACTACGATACGG
GAGGGCTTACCATCTGGCCCCAGCGCTGCGATGATACCGCGAGAACCACGCTCACCGGCTCCGGATTTAT
CAGCAATAAACCAGCCAGCCGGAAGGGCCGAGCGCAGAAGTGGTCCTGCAACTTTATCCGCCTCCATCCA
GTCTATTAATTGTTGCCGGGAAGCTAGAGTAAGTAGTTCGCCAGTTAATAGTTTGCGCAACGTTGTTGCC
ATCGCTACAGGCATCGTGGTGTCACGCTCGTCGTTTGGTATGGCTTCATTCAGCTCCGGTTCCCAACGAT
CAAGGCGAGTTACATGATCCCCCATGTTGTGCAAAAAAGCGGTTAGCTCCTTCGGTCCTCCGATCGTTGT
CAGAAGTAAGTTGGCCGCAGTGTTATCACTCATGGTTATGGCAGCACTGCATAATTCTCTTACTGTCATG
CCATCCGTAAGATGCTTTTCTGTGACTGGTGAGTACTCAACCAAGTCATTCTGAGAATAGTGTATGCGGC
GACCGAGTTGCTCTTGCCCGGCGTCAATACGGGATAATACCGCGCCACATAGCAGAACTTTAAAAGTGCT
CATCATTGGAAAACGTTCTTCGGGGCGAAAACTCTCAAGGATCTTACCGCTGTTGAGATCCAGTTCGATG
TAACCCACTCGTGCACCCAACTGATCTTCAGCATCTTTTACTTTCACCAGCGTTTCTGGGTGAGCAAAAA
CAGGAAGGCAAAATGCCGCAAAAAAGGGAATAAGGGCGACACGGAAATGTTGAATACTCATATTCTTCCT
T
Features (pLannotate 1.2.2; 24 found; start..end, strand, type, name):
    119..143     -  CDS            KanR (fragment): aminoglycoside phosphotransferase; aph(3')-Ia; confers resistance to kanamycin
    254..842     +  rep_origin     ori: high-copy-number ColE1/pMB1/pBR322/pUC origin of replication
   1067..1084    +  terminator     rrnB T2 terminator (fragment): transcription terminator T2 from the E. coli rrnB gene
   1109..1128    -  CDS            lacZα (fragment): LacZα fragment of β-galactosidase; lacZ fragment
   1584..1600    +  protein_bind   lac operator: The lac repressor binds to the lac operator to inhibit transcription in E. coli. This inhibition can be relieved by adding lactose or isopropyl-β-D-thiogalactopyranoside (IPTG). lac repressor encoded by lacI
   1843..2146    +  enhancer       CMV enhancer: human cytomegalovirus immediate early enhancer
   2147..2350    +  promoter       CMV promoter: human cytomegalovirus (CMV) immediate early promoter
   2486..2529    +  intron         CMV intron (fragment): modified intron A from human cytomegalovirus
   2581..2599    +  promoter       SP6 promoter: promoter for bacteriophage SP6 RNA polymerase
   2603..2640    +  CDS            IgH signal sequence (fragment): signal sequence from the mouse immunoglobulin heavy chain variable region
   2746..4422    +  CDS            FCRL3 (fragment): FCRL3_HUMAN - Also known as FCRH3 From Homo sapiens (Human).
   4513..4692    +  CDS            Comp (fragment): COMP_RAT - Experimental evidence at protein level: Swiss-Prot protein existence level 1. May play a role in the structural integrity of cartilage via its interaction with other extracellular matrix proteins such as the collagens and fibronectin. Can mediate the interaction of chondrocytes with the cartilage extracellular matrix through interaction with cell surface integrin receptors. Could play a role in the pathogenesis of osteoarthritis. Potent suppressor of apoptosis in both primary chondrocytes and transformed cells. Suppresses apoptosis by blocking the activation of caspase-3 and by indu
   4680..6132    +  CDS            SEAP (fragment): secreted alkaline phosphatase from human placenta The natural enzyme has a C-terminal transmembrane sequence that is replaced by a GPI anchor.
   6157..6198    +  CDS            AviTag™ (fragment): peptide tag that allows for enzymatic biotinylation
   6202..6225    +  CDS            8xHis: 8xHis affinity tag
   6371..6482    +  polyA_signal   bGH poly(A) signal: bovine growth hormone polyadenylation signal
   6483..6591    +  rep_origin     f1 ori (fragment): f1 bacteriophage origin of replication; arrow indicates direction of (+) strand synthesis
   6605..6934    +  promoter       SV40 promoter: SV40 enhancer and early promoter
   6982..7029    +  promoter       EM7 promoter: synthetic bacterial promoter&nbsp
   7048..7647    +  CDS            PuroR (fragment): puromycin N-acetyltransferase; pac from Streptomyces; confers resistance to puromycin
   7657..7782    +  CDS            ble (fragment): BLE_KLEPN - Experimental evidence at protein level: Swiss-Prot protein existence level 1. Binding protein with a strong affinity to the bleomycin family of antibiotics. Binds to CL990; an antimitotic-antibiotic compound. From Klebsiella pneumoniae.
   7777..7898    +  polyA_signal   SV40 poly(A) signal: SV40 polyadenylation signal
   7951..8811    -  CDS            AmpR: β-lactamase; bla; confers resistance to ampicillin, carbenicillin, and related antibiotics
   8814..89      -  promoter       AmpR promoter (fragment) (across the origin): bla
