[The description below was written by a language model from this plasmid's Addgene catalogue record and pLannotate feature annotations shown in this document.]
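Description:
pD649-HAsp-FCRL3-COMP5AP-AviTag-9xHis is a mammalian expression plasmid built on the pD649 backbone for producing the extracellular domain of human FCRL3 (Fc receptor-like 3, also known as CD307c or FCRH3) as a secreted fusion protein. It is maintained in E. coli at high copy through a ColE1/pUC-type origin and selected with ampicillin via the β-lactamase gene. The feature table also shows an SV40 early/EM7 promoter cassette driving a puromycin N-acetyltransferase sequence followed by an SV40 polyadenylation signal, which would allow puromycin selection in mammalian cells. The short KanR, lacZα, ble and f1 ori matches are only fragments and appear to be backbone remnants.

Expression is driven by the CMV enhancer and immediate-early promoter with a partial CMV intron A, followed by an SP6 promoter that also serves as a sequencing primer site. The open reading frame begins with a signal peptide. The name indicates a hemagglutinin-derived leader ("HAsp"), although the annotation tool matched this short region partially to an immunoglobulin heavy chain signal sequence. The FCRL3 ectodomain sits between retained NotI and AscI sites, so ectodomains are presumably exchangeable across the collection. Downstream it is fused to the coiled-coil pentamerisation domain of rat cartilage oligomeric matrix protein, human placental alkaline phosphatase, an AviTag for enzymatic biotinylation and a polyhistidine tag (9xHis by name, annotated as 8xHis), ending at a bGH polyadenylation signal.

The COMP domain yields a pentameric, high-avidity protein whose alkaline phosphatase activity gives an enzymatic readout. This suits use as a soluble reagent in binding screens such as the human IgSF cell-surface interactome study from which it derives. The depositor notes that some plasmids in the collection may carry an IS4-like transposase insertion upstream of the CMV promoter, but none is annotated here.
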