Addgene plasmid #157477: pD649-HAsp-FCRL3-COMP5AP-AviTag-9xHis
Purpose: Mammalian expression of cell-surface protein extracellular domain fused to COMP5AP-AviTag-9xHis. Protein is secreted from cells.
Depositing lab: Chris Garcia. Depositing organization: Stanford University. Publication: A Human IgSF Cell-Surface Interactome Reveals a Complex Network of Protein-Protein Interactions. Wojtowicz WM, Vielmetter J, Fernandes RA, Siepe DH, Eastman CL, Chisholm GB, Cox S, Klock H, Anderson PW, Rue SM, Miller JJ, Glaser SM, Bragstad ML, Vance J, Lam AW, Lesley SA, Zinn K, Garcia KC. Cell. 2020 Aug 20;182(4):1027-1043.e17. doi: 10.1016/j.cell.2020.07.025. PubMed 32822567.
Backbone
  Vector backbone: pD649
  Backbone size w/o insert (bp): 7153
  Vector type: Mammalian Expression
Growth in bacteria
  Bacterial resistance: Ampicillin, 100 μg/mL
  Growth temperature: 37°C
  Growth strain: DH5alpha
  Copy number: High Copy
Gene/Insert
  Gene/Insert name: FCRL3
  Species: H. sapiens (human)
  Insert size (bp): 1668
  Entrez Gene: FCRL3 (a.k.a. CD307c, FCRH3, IFGP3, IRTA3, MAIA, SPAP2)
  Promoter: CMV/SP6
  Tag / fusion protein: COMP5AP-AviTag-9xHis (C terminal on backbone)
  Cloning method: Restriction Enzyme; 5′ cloning site GCGGCCGC (not destroyed); 3′ cloning site GGCGCGCC (not destroyed)
  Sequencing primers: 5′ ATTTAGGTGACACTATAG; 3′ CGTCGCACTCCATCACGGTG
Resource information
  A portion of this plasmid was derived from a plasmid made by: synthesis by ThermoFisher
Terms and licenses: Academic/Nonprofit Terms; Industry Terms: Not Available to Industry
Depositor comments: Some plasmids in this collection may have an IS4-like element ISVsa5 family transposase upstream of the CMV promoter.
How to cite: pD649-HAsp-FCRL3-COMP5AP-AviTag-9xHis was a gift from Chris Garcia (Addgene plasmid # 157477 ; http://n2t.net/addgene:157477 ; RRID:Addgene_157477)
